Addgene plasmid #114802: PRK6 K3_pECIA14
Purpose: Prey vector PRK6 K3_pECIA14 should be used with bait vector PRK6 K3_pECIA2.
Depositing lab: Youssef Belkhadir. Depositing organization: Gregor Mendel Institute of Molecular Plant Biology. Publication: An extracellular network of Arabidopsis leucine-rich repeat receptor kinases. Smakowska-Luzan E, Mott GA, Parys K, Stegmann M, Howton TC, Layeghifard M, Neuhold J, Lehner A, Kong J, Grunwald K, Weinberger N, Satbhai SB, Mayer D, Busch W, Madalinski M, Stolt-Bergner P, Provart NJ, Mukhtar MS, Zipfel C, Desveaux D, Guttman DS, Belkhadir Y. Nature. 2018 Jan 18;553(7688):342-346. doi: 10.1038/nature25184. Epub 2018 Jan 10. PubMed 29320478.
Backbone
  Vector backbone: pECIA14
  Backbone manufacturer: Chris Garcia (Addgene plasmid # 47051)
  Vector type: Insect Expression
Growth in bacteria
  Bacterial resistance: Ampicillin, 100 μg/mL
  Growth temperature: 37°C
  Growth strain: DH5alpha
  Copy number: High Copy
Gene/Insert
  Gene/Insert name: AT5G20690
  Species: A. thaliana (mustard weed)
  Promoter: Metallothionein (Copper-Inducible)
  Cloning method: Ligation Independent Cloning
Terms and licenses: Academic/Nonprofit Terms; Industry Terms: Not Available to Industry
Depositor comments: Plasmid for secreted expression in Drosophila cell culture by induction via CuSO4. Insert is an extracellular domain of indicated LRR-RK, C-terminally tagged with Pentameric rat COMP helix, Alkaline Phosphatase (human, placental), Flag, and hexahistidine tags. Insert Protein Sequence: SEPLVRFKNSVKITKGDLNSWREGTDPCSGKWFGIYCQKGLTVSGIHVTRLGLSGTITVDDLKDLPNLKTIRLDNNLLSGPLPHFFKLRGLKSLMLSNNSFSGEIRDDFFKDMSKLKRLFLDHNKFEGSIPSSITQLPQLEELHMQSNNLTGEIPPEFGSMKNLKVLDLSTNSLDGIVPQSIADKKNLAVNLTENEYLCGPVVDVGCENIELNDPQEGQPPSKPSSSVPETS
How to cite: PRK6 K3_pECIA14 was a gift from Youssef Belkhadir (Addgene plasmid # 114802 ; http://n2t.net/addgene:114802 ; RRID:Addgene_114802)
