[The description below was written by a language model from this plasmid's Addgene catalogue record and pLannotate feature annotations shown in this document.]
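Description:
PRK6 K3_pECIA14 is an insect-cell expression plasmid of about 5.9 kb, built on the pECIA14 backbone and designed for secreted protein production in Drosophila cell culture. It is propagated in E. coli as a high-copy plasmid through a ColE1/pUC-type origin and is selected with ampicillin via the β-lactamase gene. The remaining bacterial annotations (lac promoter and operator, and fragments of lacZα, lacI, rop and bom) are backbone remnants with no evident role in the expression cassette.

The payload is driven by the copper-inducible Drosophila metallothionein promoter, so expression is switched on by adding copper sulfate. A Drosophila BiP signal sequence directs the product into the secretory pathway. It is followed by the extracellular domain of the Arabidopsis thaliana leucine-rich repeat receptor kinase PRK6 (AT5G20690), a pollen receptor-like kinase involved in sensing pollen tube attractant peptides. The ectodomain is fused at its C-terminus to a pentamerising coiled-coil helix from COMP. The depositor describes this helix as rat, whereas the automated annotation matched it to the human protein. Human placental alkaline phosphatase, a FLAG epitope and a hexahistidine tag follow; the histidine tag is stated by the depositor but is not called in the feature table. An SV40 polyadenylation signal lies downstream of the fusion.

The plasmid serves as the "prey" vector and is meant to be paired with the corresponding pECIA2 bait construct. Pentamerisation raises avidity so that weak ectodomain interactions can be captured, and the alkaline phosphatase gives an enzymatic readout. It was deposited as part of a study mapping the extracellular interaction network of Arabidopsis LRR receptor kinases.
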