Features (pLannotate 1.2.2; 19 found; start..end, strand, type, name):
     23..449     +  promoter       MT promoter: Drosophila metallothionein promoter
    467..520     +  sig_peptide    BiP signal sequence: Drosophila BiP signal sequence
    521..1216    +  CDS            PRK6 (fragment): PRK6_ARATH - Experimental evidence at protein level: Swiss-Prot protein existence level 1. Key receptor for sensing species-specific attractants in cooperation with other pollen receptor-like kinases (PubMed:26961657). Essential for pollen tube reorientation toward attractant peptides (PubMed:26961657, PubMed:29109411). From Arabidopsis thaliana (Mouse-ear cress).
   1202..1417    +  CDS            COMP (fragment): COMP_HUMAN - Experimental evidence at protein level: Swiss-Prot protein existence level 1. May play a role in the structural integrity of cartilage via its interaction with other extracellular matrix proteins such as the collagens and fibronectin. Can mediate the interaction of chondrocytes with the cartilage extracellular matrix through interaction with cell surface integrin receptors. Could play a role in the pathogenesis of osteoarthritis. Potent suppressor of apoptosis in both primary chondrocytes and transformed cells. Suppresses apoptosis by blocking the activation of caspase-3 and by in
   1420..2872    +  CDS            SEAP (fragment): secreted alkaline phosphatase from human placenta The natural enzyme has a C-terminal transmembrane sequence that is replaced by a GPI anchor.
   2909..2938    +  CDS            2xFLAG (fragment): two tandem FLAG® epitope tags
   3044..3178    -  polyA_signal   SV40 poly(A) signal: SV40 polyadenylation signal
   3201..3285    -  CDS            large T antigen (fragment): large T antigen from SV40 (simian virus 40)
   3285..3309    +  misc_feature   MCS (fragment): pUC18/19 multiple cloning site
   3346..3362    -  protein_bind   lac operator: The lac repressor binds to the lac operator to inhibit transcription in E. coli. This inhibition can be relieved by adding lactose or isopropyl-β-D-thiogalactopyranoside (IPTG). lac repressor encoded by lacI
   3370..3400    -  promoter       lac promoter: promoter for the E. coli lac operon
   3415..3436    -  protein_bind   CAP binding site: CAP binding activates transcription in the presence of cAMP. E. coli catabolite activator protein
   3449..3541    -  CDS            lacI (fragment): lac repressor; lacI; The lac repressor binds to the lac operator to inhibit transcription in E. coli. This inhibition can be relieved by adding lactose or isopropyl-β-D-thiogalactopyranoside (IPTG).
   3724..4312    -  rep_origin     ori: high-copy-number ColE1/pMB1/pBR322/pUC origin of replication
   4483..5343    -  CDS            AmpR: β-lactamase; bla; confers resistance to ampicillin, carbenicillin, and related antibiotics
   5344..5448    -  promoter       AmpR promoter: bla
   5543..5578    +  CDS            rop (fragment): Rop protein, which maintains plasmids at low copy number; rop
   5680..5779    +  misc_feature   bom (fragment): basis of mobility region from pBR322
   5785..21      -  CDS            lacZα (fragment) (across the origin): LacZα fragment of β-galactosidase; lacZ fragment
>Addgene plasmid #114802 | PRK6 K3_pECIA14 | addgene full sequence | sequence record 270300 | Addgene NGS Result
GTAAAACGACGGCCAGTGAATTAATTCGTTGCAGGACAGGATGTGGTGCCCGATGTGACTAGCTCTTTGC
TGCAGGCCGTCCTATCCTCTGGTTCCGATAAGAGACCCAGAACTCCGGCCCCCCACCGCCCACCGCCACC
CCCATACATATGTGGTACGCAAGTAAGAGTGCCTGCGCATGCCCCATGTGCCCCACCAAGAGCTTTGCAT
CCCATACAAGTCCCCAAAGTGGAGAACCGAACCAATTCTTCGCGGGCAGAACAAAAGCTTCTGCACACGT
CTCCACTCGAATTTGGAGCCGGCCGGCGTGTGCAAAAGAGGTGAATCGAACGAAAGACCCGTGTGTAAAG
CCGCGTTTCCAAAATGTATAAAACCGAGAGCATCTGGCCAATGTGCATCAGTTGTGGTCAGCAGCAAAAT
CAAGTGAATCATCTCAGTGCAACTAAAGGGGGGATCCGATCTCAATATGAAGTTATGCATATTACTGGCC
GTCGTGGCCTTTGTTGGCCTCTCGCTCGGGTCCGAACCGCTTGTGCGGTTCAAAAACTCGGTGAAGATAA
CCAAAGGGGACCTAAATTCATGGAGAGAAGGGACAGATCCTTGCAGTGGGAAATGGTTTGGGATCTATTG
CCAAAAGGGTCTAACAGTCTCAGGCATTCACGTCACACGTCTAGGTCTCTCAGGAACCATCACCGTGGAT
GATTTAAAGGATCTCCCAAATCTAAAGACGATCAGGCTTGACAACAACCTCCTCTCCGGTCCTCTCCCGC
ATTTCTTTAAACTCCGTGGCCTAAAATCTCTCATGCTCTCTAACAACAGCTTCTCCGGAGAGATCCGTGA
CGATTTTTTCAAGGACATGTCAAAGCTCAAGCGACTATTTCTTGATCATAACAAGTTCGAGGGAAGTATC
CCTTCCTCCATTACGCAGCTCCCTCAACTCGAGGAGCTTCACATGCAAAGTAATAACCTCACCGGAGAGA
TACCTCCAGAGTTTGGCAGCATGAAGAACCTTAAAGTCCTCGACCTCTCAACCAACAGCCTCGATGGAAT
CGTCCCGCAAAGCATTGCGGATAAGAAAAATCTCGCTGTTAATTTGACAGAGAACGAATACTTGTGCGGG
CCGGTGGTGGACGTTGGATGTGAGAATATTGAGCTAAACGATCCGCAAGAAGGACAACCCCCGTCGAAAC
CATCCTCCTCGGTACCAGAAACCTCGCTGGAGGTGCTGTTCCAGGGACCAAGCGGCAATCCCGGCGGCGA
TCTGGCCCCCCAGATGCTGCGCGAGCTGCAGGAGACCAATGCCGCCCTGCAGGACGTGCGCGAGCTGCTG
CGCCACCGCGTGAAGGAGATCACCTTCCTGAAGAACACCGTGATGGAGTGCGACGCCTGCGGCATGCAGC
CCTCTAGAGGCTCCGGCTCCATCATCCCAGTTGAGGAGGAGAACCCGGACTTCTGGAACCGCGAGGCAGC
CGAGGCCCTGGGTGCCGCCAAGAAGCTGCAGCCTGCACAGACAGCCGCCAAGAACCTCATCATCTTCCTG
GGCGATGGGATGGGGGTGTCTACGGTGACAGCTGCCAGGATCCTAAAAGGGCAGAAGAAGGACAAACTGG
GGCCTGAGATACCCCTGGCCATGGACCGCTTCCCATATGTGGCTCTGTCCAAGACATACAATGTAGACAA
ACATGTGCCAGACAGTGGAGCCACAGCCACGGCCTACCTGTGCGGGGTCAAGGGCAACTTCCAGACCATT
GGCTTGAGTGCAGCCGCCCGCTTTAACCAGTGCAACACGACACGCGGCAACGAGGTCATCTCCGTGATGA
ATCGGGCCAAGAAAGCAGGGAAGTCAGTGGGAGTGGTAACCACCACACGAGTGCAGCACGCCTCGCCAGC
CGGCACCTACGCCCACACGGTGAACCGCAACTGGTACTCGGACGCCGACGTGCCTGCCTCGGCCCGCCAG
GAGGGGTGCCAGGACATCGCTACGCAGCTCATCTCCAACATGGACATTGACGTGATCCTAGGTGGAGGCC
GAAAGTACATGTTTCGCATGGGAACCCCAGACCCTGAGTACCCAGATGACTACAGCCAAGGTGGGACCAG
GCTGGACGGGAAGAATCTGGTGCAGGAATGGCTGGCGAAGCGCCAGGGTGCCCGGTATGTGTGGAACCGC
ACTGAGCTCATGCAGGCTTCCCTGGACCCGTCTGTGACCCATCTCATGGGTCTCTTTGAGCCTGGAGACA
TGAAATACGAGATCCACCGAGACTCCACACTGGACCCCTCCCTGATGGAGATGACAGAGGCTGCCCTGCG
CCTGCTGAGCAGGAACCCCCGCGGCTTCTTCCTCTTCGTGGAGGGTGGTCGCATCGACCATGGTCATCAT
GAAAGCAGGGCTTACCGGGCACTGACTGAGACGATCATGTTCGACGACGCCATTGAGAGGGCGGGCCAGC
TCACCAGCGAGGAGGACACGCTGAGCCTCGTCACTGCCGACCACTCCCACGTCTTCTCCTTCGGAGGCTA
CCCCCTGCGAGGGAGCTCCATCTTCGGGCTGGCCCCTGGCAAGGCCCGGGACAGGAAGGCCTACACGGTC
CTCCTATACGGAAACGGTCCAGGCTATGTGCTCAAGGACGGCGCCCGGCCGGATGTTACCGAGAGCGAGA
GCGGGAGCCCCGAGTATCGGCAGCAGTCAGCAGTGCCCCTGGACGAAGAGACCCACGCAGGCGAGGACGT
GGCGGTGTTCGCGCGCGGCCCGCAGGCGCACCTGGTTCACGGCGTGCAGGAGCAGACCTTCATAGCGCAC
GTCATGGCCTTCGCCGCCTGCCTGGAGCCCTACACCGCCTGCGACCTGGCGCCCCCCGCCGGCACCACCG
ACGCCGCGCACCCGGGTTCTAGAGGAAGCACCTCCGGCGATAACGATTACAAGGATGATGATGATAAGGC
CAGCGGCACCGGTCATCATCACCATCACCATTGAGTTTAAACCCGCTGATCAGCCTCGACTGTGCCTTCT
AAGGCCTGAGCTCGCTGATCAGCCTCGATCGAGGATCCAGACATGATAAGATACATTGATGAGTTTGGAC
AAACCACAACTAGAATGCAGTGAAAAAAATGCTTTATTTGTGAAATTTGTGATGCTATTGCTTTATTTGT
AACCATTATAAGCTGCAATAAACAAGTTAACAACAACAATTGCATTCATTTTATGTTTCAGGTTCAGGGG
GAGGTGTGGGAGGTTTTTTAAAGCAAGTAAAACCTCTACAAATGTGGTATGGCTGATTATGATCAGTCGA
CCTGCAGGCATGCAAGCTTGGCGTAATCATGGTCATAGCTGTTTCCTGTGTGAAATTGTTATCCGCTCAC
AATTCCACACAACATACGAGCCGGAAGCATAAAGTGTAAAGCCTGGGGTGCCTAATGAGTGAGCTAACTC
ACATTAATTGCGTTGCGCTCACTGCCCGCTTTCCAGTCGGGAAACCTGTCGTGCCAGCTGCATTAATGAA
TCGGCCAACGCGCGGGGAGAGGCGGTTTGCGTATTGGGCGCTCTTCCGCTTCCTCGCTCACTGACTCGCT
GCGCTCGGTCGTTCGGCTGCGGCGAGCGGTATCAGCTCACTCAAAGGCGGTAATACGGTTATCCACAGAA
TCAGGGGATAACGCAGGAAAGAACATGTGAGCAAAAGGCCAGCAAAAGGCCAGGAACCGTAAAAAGGCCG
CGTTGCTGGCGTTTTTCCATAGGCTCCGCCCCCCTGACGAGCATCACAAAAATCGACGCTCAAGTCAGAG
GTGGCGAAACCCGACAGGACTATAAAGATACCAGGCGTTTCCCCCTGGAAGCTCCCTCGTGCGCTCTCCT
GTTCCGACCCTGCCGCTTACCGGATACCTGTCCGCCTTTCTCCCTTCGGGAAGCGTGGCGCTTTCTCATA
GCTCACGCTGTAGGTATCTCAGTTCGGTGTAGGTCGTTCGCTCCAAGCTGGGCTGTGTGCACGAACCCCC
CGTTCAGCCCGACCGCTGCGCCTTATCCGGTAACTATCGTCTTGAGTCCAACCCGGTAAGACACGACTTA
TCGCCACTGGCAGCAGCCACTGGTAACAGGATTAGCAGAGCGAGGTATGTAGGCGGTGCTACAGAGTTCT
TGAAGTGGTGGCCTAACTACGGCTACACTAGAAGAACAGTATTTGGTATCTGCGCTCTGCTGAAGCCAGT
TACCTTCGGAAAAAGAGTTGGTAGCTCTTGATCCGGCAAACAAACCACCGCTGGTAGCGGTGGTTTTTTT
GTTTGCAAGCAGCAGATTACGCGCAGAAAAAAAGGATCTCAAGAAGATCCTTTGATCTTTTCTACGGGGT
CTGACGCTCAGTGGAACGAAAACTCACGTTAAGGGATTTTGGTCATGAGATTATCAAAAAGGATCTTCAC
CTAGATCCTTTTAAATTAAAAATGAAGTTTTAAATCAATCTAAAGTATATATGAGTAAACTTGGTCTGAC
AGTTACCAATGCTTAATCAGTGAGGCACCTATCTCAGCGATCTGTCTATTTCGTTCATCCATAGTTGCCT
GACTCCCCGTCGTGTAGATAACTACGATACGGGAGGGCTTACCATCTGGCCCCAGTGCTGCAATGATACC
GCGAGACCCACGCTCACCGGCTCCAGATTTATCAGCAATAAACCAGCCAGCCGGAAGGGCCGAGCGCAGA
AGTGGTCCTGCAACTTTATCCGCCTCCATCCAGTCTATTAATTGTTGCCGGGAAGCTAGAGTAAGTAGTT
CGCCAGTTAATAGTTTGCGCAACGTTGTTGCCATTGCTACAGGCATCGTGGTGTCACGCTCGTCGTTTGG
TATGGCTTCATTCAGCTCCGGTTCCCAACGATCAAGGCGAGTTACATGATCCCCCATGTTGTGCAAAAAA
GCGGTTAGCTCCTTCGGTCCTCCGATCGTTGTCAGAAGTAAGTTGGCCGCAGTGTTATCACTCATGGTTA
TGGCAGCACTGCATAATTCTCTTACTGTCATGCCATCCGTAAGATGCTTTTCTGTGACTGGTGAGTACTC
AACCAAGTCATTCTGAGAATAGTGTATGCGGCGACCGAGTTGCTCTTGCCCGGCGTCAATACGGGATAAT
ACCGCGCCACATAGCAGAACTTTAAAAGTGCTCATCATTGGAAAACGTTCTTCGGGGCGAAAACTCTCAA
GGATCTTACCGCTGTTGAGATCCAGTTCGATGTAACCCACTCGTGCACCCAACTGATCTTCAGCATCTTT
TACTTTCACCAGCGTTTCTGGGTGAGCAAAAACAGGAAGGCAAAATGCCGCAAAAAAGGGAATAAGGGCG
ACACGGAAATGTTGAATACTCATACTCTTCCTTTTTCAATATTATTGAAGCATTTATCAGGGTTATTGTC
TCATGAGCGGATACATATTTGAATGTATTTAGAAAAATAAACAAATAGGGGTTCCGCGCACATTTCCCCG
AAAAGTGCCACCTGACGTCTAAGAAACCATTATTATCATGACATTAACCTATAAAAATAGGCGTATCACG
AGGCCCTTTCGTCTCGCGCGTTTCGGTGATGACGGTGAAAACCTCTGACACATGCAGCTCCCGGAGACGG
TCACAGCTTGTCTGTAAGCGGATGCCGGGAGCAGACAAGCCCGTCAGGGCGCGTCAGCGGGTGTTGGCGG
GTGTCGGGGCTGGCTTAACTATGCGGCATCAGAGCAGATTGTACTGAGAGTGCACCATATGCGGTGTGAA
ATACCGCACAGATGCGTAAGGAGAAAATACCGCATCAGGCGCCATTCGCCATTCAGGCTGCGCAACTGTT
GGGAAGGGCGATCGGTGCGGGCCTCTTCGCTATTACGCCAGCTGGCGAAAGGGGGATGTGCTGCAAGGCG
ATTAAGTTGGGTAACGCCAGGGTTTTCCCAGTCACGACGTT
